>Addgene plasmid #227534 | pEPMS1CB0010 | addgene full sequence | sequence record 455187 | Addgene NGS Result
GCAATTGTCTTCTGCACGAAGTGGTTTAAACTATCAGTGTTTGACAGGATATATTGGCGGGTAAACCTAA
GAGAAAAGAGCGTTTATTAGAATAATCGGATATTTAAAAGGGCGTGAAAAGGTTTATCCGTTCGTCCATT
TGTATGTGCATGCCAACCACAGGGTTCCCCAGATCAGGCGCTGGCTGCTGAACCCCCAGCCGGAACTGAC
CCCACAAGGCCCTAGCGTTTGCAATGCACCAGGTCATCATTGACCCAGGCGTGTTCCACCAGGCCGCTGC
CTCGCAACTCTTCGCAGGCTTCGCCGACCTGCTCGCGCCACTTCTTCACGCGGGTGGAATCCGATCCGCA
CATGAGGCGGAAGGTTTCCAGCTTGAGCGGGTACGGCTCCCGGTGCGAGCTGAAATAGTCGAACATCCGT
CGGGCCGTCGGCGACAGCTTGCGGTACTTCTCCCATATGAATTTCGTGTAGTGGTCGCCAGCAAACAGCA
CGACGATTTCCTCGTCGATCAGGACCTGGCAACGGGACGTTTTCTTGCCACGGTCCAGGACGCGGAAGCG
GTGCAGCAGCGACACCGATTCCAGGTGCCCAACGCGGTCGGACGTGAAGCCCATCGCCGTCGCCTGTAGG
CGCGACAGGCATTCCTCGGCCTTCGTGTAATACCGGCCATTGATCGACCAGCCCAGGTCCTGGCAAAGCT
CGTAGAACGTGAAGGTGATCGGCTCGCCGATAGGGGTGCGCTTCGCGTACTCCAACACCTGCTGCCACAC
CAGTTCGTCATCGTCGGCCCGCAGCTCGACGCCGGTGTAGGTGATCTTCACGTCCTTGTTGACGTGGAAA
ATGACCTTGTTTTGCAGCGCCTCGCGCGGGATTTTCTTGTTGCGCGTGGTGAACAGGGCAGAGCGGGCCG
TGTCGTTTGGCATCGCTCGCATCGTGTCCGGCCACGGCGCAATATCGAACAAGGAAAGCTGCATTTCCTT
GATCTGCTGCTTCGTGTGTTTCAGCAACGCGGCCTGCTTGGCCTCGCTGACCTGTTTTGCCAGGTCCTCG
CCGGCGGTTTTTCGCTTCTTGGTCGTCATAGTTCCTCGCGTGTCGATGGTCATCGACTTCGCCAAACCTG
CCGCCTCCTGTTCAAGACGACGCGAACGCTCCACGGCGGCCGATGGCGCGGGCAGGGCAGGGGGAGCCAG
TTGCACGCTGTCGCGCTCGATCTTGGCCGTAGCTTGCTGGACCATCGAGCCGACGGACTGGAAGGTTTCG
CGGGGCGCACGCATGACGGTGCGGCTTGCGATGGTTTCGGCATCCTCGGCGGAAAACCCCGCGTCGATCA
GTTCTTGCCTGTATGCCTTCCGGTCAAACGTCCGATTCATTCACCCTCCTTGCGGGATTGCCCCGACTCA
CGCCGGGGCAATGTGCCCTTATTCCTGATTTGACCCGCCTGGTGCCTTGGTGTCCAGATAATCCACCTTA
TCGGCAATGAAGTCGGTCCCGTAGACCGTCTGGCCGTCCTTCTCGTACTTGGTATTCCGAATCTTGCCCT
GCACGAATACCAGCGACCCCTTGCCCAAATACTTGCCGTGGGCCTCGGCCTGAGAGCCAAAACACTTGAT
GCGGAAGAAGTCGGTGCGCTCCTGCTTGTCGCCGGCATCGTTGCGCCACATCTAGGATCTGCCAGGAACC
GTAAAAAGGCCGCGTTGCTGGCGTTTTTCCATAGGCTCCGCCCCCCTGACGAGCATCACAAAAATCGACG
CTCAAGTCAGAGGTGGCGAAACCCGACAGGACTATAAAGATACCAGGCGTTTCCCCCTGGAAGCTCCCTC
GTGCGCTCTCCTGTTCCGACCCTGCCGCTTACCGGATACCTGTCCGCCTTTCTCCCTTCGGGAAGCGTGG
CGCTTTCTCATAGCTCACGCTGTAGGTATCTCAGTTCGGTGTAGGTCGTTCGCTCCAAGCTGGGCTGTGT
GCACGAACCCCCCGTTCAGCCCGACCGCTGCGCCTTATCCGGTAACTATCGTCTTGAGTCCAACCCGGTA
AGACACGACTTATCGCCACTGGCAGCAGCCACTGGTAACAGGATTAGCAGAGCGAGGTATGTAGGCGGTG
CTACAGAGTTCTTGAAGTGGTGGCCTAACTACGGCTACACTAGAAGAACAGTATTTGGTATCTGCGCTCT
GCTGAAGCCAGTTACCTTCGGAAAAAGAGTTGGTAGCTCTTGATCCGGCAAACAAACCACCGCTGGTAGC
GGTGGTTTTTTTGTTTGCAAGCAGCAGATTACGCGCAGAAAAAAAGGATCTCAAGAAGATCCTTTGATCT
TTTCTACGGGGTCTGACGCTCAGTGGAACGAAAACTCACGTTAAGGGATTTTGGTCATGAGATTATCAAA
AAGGATCTTCACCTAGATCCTTTTAAATTAAAAATGAAGTTTTAAATCAATCTAAAGTATATATGAGTAA
ACTTGGTCTGACAGTTACCAATGCTTAATCAGTGAGGCACCTATCTCAGCGATCTGTCTATTTCGTTCAT
CCATAGTTGCCTGACTCCCCGTCGTGTAGATAACTACGATACGGGAGGGCTTACCATCTGGCCCCAGTGC
TGCAATGATACCGCGAGAACCACGCTCACCGGCTCCAGATTTATCAGCAATAAACCAGCCAGCCGGAAGG
GCCGAGCGCAGAAGTGGTCCTGCAACTTTATCCGCCTCCATCCAGTCTATTAATTGTTGCCGGGAAGCTA
GAGTAAGTAGTTCGCCAGTTAATAGTTTGCGCAACGTTGTTGCCATTGCTACAGGCATCGTGGTGTCACG
CTCGTCGTTTGGTATGGCTTCATTCAGCTCCGGTTCCCAACGATCAAGGCGAGTTACATGATCCCCCATG
TTGTGCAAAAAAGCGGTTAGCTCCTTCGGTCCTCCGATCGTTGTCAGAAGTAAGTTGGCCGCAGTGTTAT
CACTCATGGTTATGGCAGCACTGCATAATTCTCTTACTGTCATGCCATCCGTAAGATGCTTTTCTGTGAC
TGGTGAGTACTCAACCAAGTCATTCTGAGAATAGTGTATGCGGCGACCGAGTTGCTCTTGCCCGGCGTCA
ATACGGGATAATACCGCGCCACATAGCAGAACTTTAAAAGTGCTCATCATTGGAAAACGTTCTTCGGGGC
GAAAACTCTCAAGGATCTTACCGCTGTTGAGATCCAGTTCGATGTAACCCACTCGTGCACCCAACTGATC
TTCAGCATCTTTTACTTTCACCAGCGTTTCTGGGTGAGCAAAAACAGGAAGGCAAAATGCCGCAAAAAAG
GGAATAAGGGCGACACGGAAATGTTGAATACTCATACTCTTCCTTTTTCAATATTATTGAAGCATTTATC
AAGGTTATTGTCTCATGAGCGGATACATATTTGAATGTATTTAGAAAAATAAACAAATAGGGGTTCCGCG
CACGAATTGGCCAGCGCTGCCATTTTTGGGGTGAGGCCGTTCGCGGCCGAGGGGCGCAGCCCCTGGGGGG
ATGGGAGGCCCGCGTTAGCGGGCCGGGAGGGTTCGAGAAGGGGGGGCACCCCCCTTCGGCGTGCGCGGTC
ACGCGCACAGGGCGCAGCCCTGGTTAAAAACAAGGTTTATAAATATTGGTTTAAAAGCAGGTTAAAAGAC
AGGTTAGCGGTGGCCGAAAAACGGGCGGAAACCCTTGCAAATGCTGGATTTTCTGCCTGTGGACAGCCCC
TCAAATGTCAATAGGTGCGCCCCTCATCTGTCAGCACTCTGCCCCTCAAGTGTCAAGGATCGCGCCCCTC
ATCTGTCAGTAGTCGCGCCCCTCAAGTGTCAATACCGCAGGGCACTTATCCCCAGGCTTGTCCACATCAT
CTGTGGGAAACTCGCGTAAAATCAGGCGTTTTCGCCGATTTGCGAGGCTGGCCAGCTCCACGTCGCCGGC
CGAAATCGAGCCTGCCCCTCATCTGTCAACGCCGCGCCGGGTGAGTCGGCCCCTCAAGTGTCAACGTCCG
CCCCTCATCTGTCAGTGAGGGCCAAGTTTTCCGCGAGGTATCCACAACGCCGGCGGCCGCGGTGTCTCGC
ACACGGCTTCGACGGCGTTTCTGGCGCGTTTGCAGGGCCATAGACGGCCGCCAGCCCAGCGGCGAGGGCA
ACCAGCCCGGTGAGCGTCGCAAAGGAGATCCTGATCTGACTGATGGGCTGCCTGTATCGAGTGGTGATTT
TGTGCCGAGCTGCCGGTCGGGGAGCTGTTGGCTGGCTGGTGGCAGGATATATTGTGGTGTAAACAAATTG
ACGCTTAGACAACTTAATAACACATTGCGGACGTTTTTAATGTACTGGGGTGGATGCAGTGGGCCCCACT
CTGTGAAGACAATGCCGAATTCGGATCCGGAGGTCAACATGGTGGAGCACGACACTCTGGTCTACTCCAA
AAATGTCAAAGATACAGTCTCAGAAGATCAAAGGGCTATTGAGACTTTTCAACAAAGGATAATTTCGGGA
AACCTCCTCGGATTCCATTGCCCAGCTATCTGTCACTTCATCGAAAGGACAGTAGAAAAGGAAGGTGGCT
CCTACAAATGCCATCATTGCGATAAAGGAAAGGCTATCATTCAAGATCTCTCTGCCGACAGTGGTCCCAA
AGATGGACCCCCACCCACGAGGAGCATCGTGGAAAAAGAAGAGGTTCCAACCACGTCTACAAAGCAAGTG
GATTGATGTGACATCTCCACTGACGTAAGGGATGACGCACAATCCCACTATCCTTCGCAAGACCCTTCCT
CTATATAAGGAAGTTCATTTCATTTGGAGAGGACACGCTCGAGTATAAGAGCTCATTTTTACAACAATTA
CCAACAACAACAAACAACAAACAACATTACAATTACATTTACAATTATCGATACAATGTGGAAGCTGAAA
ATTGGTGCGGGAAATGACGACGAATATTTGTACAGCACAAACAATTTTGTGGGACGTCAAACGTGGGAGT
TCGATCCCGATGCAGGCACGCAGGAAGAACGTGACCAAGTCGAACGAGCTAGAGAGCAGTTCTTGATCAA
TAAGAAAAAGCTTGACATAAGTTGTTGCGGGGATTTGCTAATGAGAGCTCAGCTTATTAAGGAAAGCGGG
ATTGATCTACTGAGCGAACCTCCAATAAGACTCGGAGAAGAAGAGGACGTGAGCTATGAAGCGGTGACGA
CATCGGTTAAAAAAGCAGTACGATTGAACCGTGCGATTCAAGCTTGGGACGGTCATTGGCCAGCCGAAAA
TGCGGGTCCCCTCTTCTTCACCCCACCTCTGATAATTGCTCTCTACATAAGTGGCACATTGGACTCAATT
CTAACCAATGAACACAAGAAGGAAATGATTCGCTACATGCACATCCATCAAAATGAGGACGGAGGATGGG
GATTCTATATATCAGGAAGAAGCACAATGATAGGGAGTGCTCTGAACTACGTAGCTCTAAGGCTTCTCGG
AGAAGCTCCTCCGCCAGATGGCGACGATGGTCCACTTGGTAGAGGCCGCAAATGGATACATGATCACGGT
GGCGCCACCTCCATCCCATCATGGGGAAAGGTTTATCTCGCGGTGCTTGGAGTATATGAATGGGAAGGCT
GCAACCCTCTTCCTCCAGAATTCTGGCTTTTTCCTTCCTTTTTGCCTTATCATCCAGCAAAAATGTGGTG
TTACTGTCGAACCACATACATGCCAATGTCACATTTGTATGGCAAGAGCTACCATGGTCCCATTACAGAT
CTTGTTTTGTCTTTAAGAAAAGAGATTCATCCCATCCCTTACCACCACATTAATTGGAACAAACAACGAC
ATAACTGTTGCAAGGAGGATCTGTACTACCCTCATTCATTGATACAAGATCTACTATGGGACGGACTTCA
TCATTTTAGCGAACCTATCATCAGAAAATGGCCATTCAATAAGCTAAGAGAAAGGGGTCTTAAAAGAGTT
GTTGACCTAATGCGCTATGGAGCCGAGGAAGGACGATATATAGCCATGGGCTGCGTTGATAAGGCTTTAC
AAATAATGAGTTTTTATGCGGAGGATCCAAATGGGATCGACTTCAAACGACATCTTGCTAGAGTCCCTGA
TTACTTGTGGGTGGCAGAGGATGGTATGAAGATGCAAAGTTTTGGCAGTCAATTATGGGATTGCACTCTT
GTAACACAAGCAATTATCGCAAGTAATATGGTAGACGAGTATGGAGATTCACTCAAAAAAGCTCACTTTT
ACTTGAAACAATCACAGATAAAAGAGAACCCTAAAGGCGATTTCACCAAAATGTGTCGCCAATTCACGAA
AGGGGCATGGACTTTCTCTGATCAAGATCACGGTTGGGTCGTGTCAGATTGCACTGCCGAAGCTTTGAAG
TGTTTATTAGCACTATCACAAATGCCTCAAGACATTGTTGGAGAAAAGGCTCAAGTTGATCGATTATATG
ATGCTATCAATGTCCTCCTTTACCTACAAAGTCCTGCAACCGGTGGTTTTGCAATTTGGGAGCCTCCGGT
TCCAAAACCATATTTAGAGAAATTGAATCCTTCAGAACTTTTTGCAGATATTGTTGTCGAGAAAGAGCAT
GTTGAATGTACCGGGTCTGTAATTCAAGCGTTGCATGCATTCAAACATCTACATCCTGGGTACCGTGAGA
AAGAAATAGAAGTTGCCATTGAGAAAGGCATACAGTTTTTGGAAAACAAACAAAAGGATGATGGGTCGTG
GTATGGTTACTGGGGCATATGTTTTCTCTATGGCACATTCTTCGTGCTACAAGGATTGGTATCGTGTGGG
AAAACATATGAAAATAGTGAAGCAATTCGGAGAGCTGTTCAGTTTTTGCTCTTGACACGGAACTTAGAAG
GTGGTTGGGGAGAGAGCTTCGAGTCATGCCCAAAAGAGAAATTCATACCTTTGGAGGGGAATCGAACAAA
TTTGGTGCAAACTTCATGGGCCATGCTCGGACTTCTCTACTGTGGACAGGCTGAAAGGGATCCAACACCA
TTACACAAGGCAGCAAAACTGCTCATCAATGGACAATTGGAAAATGGAGATTTTCTTCAACAGGAGATAA
CGGGATCGTACATGAAAAACTGCATGCTACATTATCCGGAGTATAGGAACACTTTTCCGTTATGGGCACT
CGGAGAATACCGAAAGCGTGTTTGGTTGCCGAAACAAGAAGCCATCGGTTCGTAAGTCGACCGGCTGCTA
ACAAAGCCCGAGCTTCTCTAGCTAGAGTCGATCGACAAGCTCGAGTTTCTCCATAATAATGTGTGAGTAG
TTCCCAGATAAGGGAATTAGGGTTCCTATAGGGTTTCGCTCATGTGTTGAGCATATAAGAAACCCTTAGT
ATGTATTTGTATTTGTAAAATACTTCTATCAATAAAATTTCTAATTCCTAAAACCAAAATCCAGTACTAA
AATCCAGATCGCT
Features (pLannotate 1.2.2; 14 found; start..end, strand, type, name):
     42..66      +  misc_feature   RB T-DNA repeat: right border repeat from nopaline C58 T-DNA
    178..198     -  CDS            TetR (fragment): tetracycline resistance regulatory protein; tetR
    225..1370    -  CDS            trfA: TRFA_ECOLX - Experimental evidence at protein level: Swiss-Prot protein existence level 1. Also involved in plasmid copy number control, promoting intermolecular coupling of protein bound iterons at oriV, which inhibits replication initiation. From Escherichia coli.
   1706..2294    -  rep_origin     ori: high-copy-number ColE1/pMB1/pBR322/pUC origin of replication
   2465..3325    -  CDS            AmpR: β-lactamase; bla; confers resistance to ampicillin, carbenicillin, and related antibiotics
   3326..3430    -  promoter       AmpR promoter: bla
   3517..4148    -  rep_origin     oriV: incP origin of replication
   4240..4264    +  misc_feature   LB T-DNA repeat: left border repeat from nopaline C58 T-DNA
   4450..4795    +  promoter       CaMV 35S promoter: strong constitutive promoter from cauliflower mosaic virus
   4747..4793    +  promoter       minimal CaMV 35S promoter: minimal 35S promoter from cauliflower mosaic virus
   4824..4877    +  misc_feature   TMV Ω: translational enhancer from the tobacco mosaic virus 5'-leader sequence (Gallie et al., 1988)
   4886..7180    +  CDS            DDS: DADIS_PANGI - Also known as DS
   7204..7221    +  CDS            SET1 (fragment): solubility-enhancement tag derived from T7 phage gene 10B
   7256..7430    +  polyA_signal   CaMV poly(A) signal: cauliflower mosaic virus polyadenylation signal
