[The description below was written by a language model from this plasmid's Addgene catalogue record and pLannotate feature annotations shown in this document.]
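Description:
pEPMS1CB0010 is a Golden Gate/MoClo Level 1, Position 1 plant expression construct built in the pICH47732 binary acceptor backbone. It carries a single transcriptional unit between the left and right T-DNA border repeats (nopaline C58 type), so the cassette can be transferred into plant cells by Agrobacterium. The backbone combines a high-copy ColE1/pUC-type origin for propagation in E. coli with the broad-host-range incP oriV and its replication initiator trfA, which allow maintenance in Agrobacterium. Selection in bacteria is by ampicillin resistance (β-lactamase under its own promoter). No plant selectable marker appears in the feature table.

The insert, named 35Sshort_TMV_CcTXSS_35S, consists of a short CaMV 35S promoter fused to the tobacco mosaic virus Ω 5′ leader, which acts as a translational enhancer, followed by the CcTXSS coding sequence from Cynara cardunculus and the CaMV 35S polyadenylation signal/terminator. Internal BsaI sites in the coding sequence were removed by silent mutation to make it compatible with BsaI-based assembly, and the flanking BsaI sites were destroyed during cloning. The automated annotation labels the roughly 2.3 kb open reading frame by similarity to dammarenediol synthase of Panax ginseng, consistent with an oxidosqualene cyclase-type triterpene synthase, although the record does not spell out the enzyme's product. The short TetR and SET1 "fragment" hits are probably incidental matches rather than functional elements.

The construct provides strong constitutive expression of this enzyme in plants. As a Level 1 Position 1 module, it can also be combined with other units in higher-level multigene assemblies. It was deposited with a study of triterpenoid biosynthesis in Calendula officinalis.
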