Addgene plasmid #227534: pEPMS1CB0010
Purpose: Level 1 - Position 1 with 35S promoter and terminator for plant expression
Depositing lab: Nicola Patron. Depositing organization: Earlham Institute. Publication: Biosynthesis and bioactivity of anti-inflammatory triterpenoids in Calendula officinalis. Golubova D, Salmon M, Su H, Tansley C, Kaithakottil GG, Linsmith G, Schudoma C, Swarbreck D, O'Connell MA, Patron NJ. Nat Commun. 2025 Jul 28;16(1):6941. doi: 10.1038/s41467-025-62269-w. PubMed 40721615.
Backbone
  Vector backbone: pICH47732
  Vector type: Plant Expression
Growth in bacteria
  Bacterial resistance: Ampicillin, 100 μg/mL
  Growth temperature: 37°C
  Growth strain: DH5alpha
  Copy number: High Copy
Gene/Insert
  Gene/Insert name: 35Sshort_TMV_CcTXSS_35S
  Species: Cynara cardunculus
  Mutation: BsaI sites removed by silent mutation
  Promoter: 35Sshort_TMV (pICH51277)
  Cloning method: Restriction Enzyme; 5′ cloning site BsaI (destroyed during cloning); 3′ cloning site BsaI (destroyed during cloning)
Terms and licenses: Academic/Nonprofit Terms; Industry Terms: Not Available to Industry
How to cite: pEPMS1CB0010 was a gift from Nicola Patron (Addgene plasmid # 227534 ; http://n2t.net/addgene:227534 ; RRID:Addgene_227534)
